Addgene plasmid #134877: pAT1060_CMV/CAG_Flag-hNEIL2 (R310Q)-PUFa-hTET1(CD)
Purpose: 3rd generation lentiviral expression of Flag-tagged Casilio-ME3.1 effector with R310Q NEIL2 mutation hNEIL2(R310-Q)-PUFa-hTET1(CD) in mammalian cells
Depositing lab: Albert Cheng. Publication: Enhanced CRISPR-based DNA demethylation by Casilio-ME-mediated RNA-guided coupling of methylcytosine oxidation and DNA repair pathways. Taghbalout A, Du M, Jillette N, Rosikiewicz W, Rath A, Heinen CD, Li S, Cheng AW. Nat Commun. 2019 Sep 20;10(1):4296. doi: 10.1038/s41467-019-12339-7. PubMed 31541098.
Backbone
  Vector backbone: pLX302
  Backbone manufacturer: Plasmid #25896
  Backbone size w/o insert (bp): 9573
  Total vector size (bp): 12546
  Vector type: Mammalian Expression, Lentiviral, CRISPR, Synthetic Biology
  Selectable markers: Puromycin
Growth in bacteria
  Bacterial resistance: Ampicillin, 100 μg/mL
  Growth temperature: 30°C
  Growth strain: NEB Stable
  Copy number: Low Copy
Gene/Insert
  Gene/Insert name: Flag-NEIL2(R310Q)-PUFa-TET1(CD)
  Species: H. sapiens (human), Synthetic
  Insert size (bp): 4614
  Promoter: CMV/CAG
  Tag / fusion protein: Flag-NEIL2(R310Q)-PUFa-TET1(CD) (N terminal on insert)
  Cloning method: Gateway Cloning
  Sequencing primers: 5′ cgcaaatgggcggtaggcgtg; 3′ agcagcgtatccacatagcg
Terms and licenses: Academic/Nonprofit Terms; Industry Terms: Not Available to Industry
How to cite: pAT1060_CMV/CAG_Flag-hNEIL2 (R310Q)-PUFa-hTET1(CD) was a gift from Albert Cheng (Addgene plasmid # 134877 ; http://n2t.net/addgene:134877 ; RRID:Addgene_134877)
