[The description below was written by a language model from this plasmid's Addgene catalogue record and pLannotate feature annotations shown in this document.]
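Description:
pAT1060_CMV/CAG_Flag-hNEIL2 (R310Q)-PUFa-hTET1(CD) is a third-generation, self-inactivating lentiviral expression plasmid of about 12.5 kb, built on the pLX302 Gateway destination backbone. It delivers a Casilio-ME3.1 DNA demethylation effector carrying the NEIL2 R310Q mutation into mammalian cells. In bacteria it is maintained through a ColE1/pUC-type origin and ampicillin resistance, although the catalogue lists it as low copy. An f1 origin and lac/lacZα remnants are also present. The viral portion has an RSV promoter driving a truncated HIV-1 5' LTR, followed by the Ψ packaging signal, a gag fragment, the RRE, cPPT/CTS, WPRE and a ΔU3 3' LTR. The transfer RNA can therefore be packaged when helper functions are supplied in trans, and it integrates as a transcriptionally inactivated provirus. An hPGK promoter driving puromycin N-acetyltransferase allows selection of transduced cells.

The payload sits between attB1 and attB2 sites left by Gateway recombination. It is a single fusion reading frame with an N-terminal FLAG tag, human NEIL2, three tandem SV40 nuclear localization signals, a PUM1-derived PUF RNA-binding domain (PUFa) and the catalytic domain of human TET1. The catalogue gives the promoter as CMV/CAG, but the annotation detects only the CMV enhancer and promoter upstream of the insert. A backbone V5 tag lies after attB2, and the record does not say whether it is translated. In the Casilio system, the PUF domain binds cognate sites appended to a guide RNA, so a dCas9–guide complex supplied separately recruits the effector to a chosen locus. TET1 then oxidizes 5-methylcytosine, and the NEIL2 glycosylase/AP lyase module is intended to couple that oxidation to base excision repair. The record does not state the functional effect of the R310Q substitution.
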