Features (pLannotate 1.2.2; 37 found; start..end, strand, type, name):
      1..589     +  rep_origin     ori: high-copy-number ColE1/pMB1/pBR322/pUC origin of replication
    772..864     +  CDS            lacI (fragment): lac repressor; lacI; The lac repressor binds to the lac operator to inhibit transcription in E. coli. This inhibition can be relieved by adding lactose or isopropyl-β-D-thiogalactopyranoside (IPTG).
    877..898     +  protein_bind   CAP binding site: CAP binding activates transcription in the presence of cAMP. E. coli catabolite activator protein
    913..943     +  promoter       lac promoter: promoter for the E. coli lac operon
    947..969     +  protein_bind   lac operator (fragment): The lac repressor binds to the lac operator to inhibit transcription in E. coli. This inhibition can be relieved by adding lactose or isopropyl-β-D-thiogalactopyranoside (IPTG). lac repressor encoded by lacI
   1012..1030    +  promoter       T3 promoter: promoter for bacteriophage T3 RNA polymerase
   1058..1284    +  promoter       RSV promoter: Rous sarcoma virus enhancer/promoter
   1285..1465    +  LTR            5' LTR (truncated): truncated 5' long terminal repeat (LTR) from HIV-1
   1512..1637    +  misc_feature   HIV-1 Ψ: packaging signal of human immunodeficiency virus type 1
   1621..1984    +  CDS            HIV-1 gag (fragment): gag protein from human immunodeficiency virus 1; gag
   2130..2363    +  misc_feature   RRE: The Rev response element (RRE) of HIV-1 allows for Rev-dependent mRNA export from the nucleus to the cytoplasm.
   2740..2766    +  CDS            Rev (fragment): human immunodeficiency virus 1 (HIV-1) Rev protein; rev; enhances nuclear export of unspliced and incompletely spliced viral mRNAs
   2767..3267    +  promoter       hPGK promoter: human phosphoglycerate kinase 1 promoter
   3289..3888    +  CDS            PuroR (fragment): puromycin N-acetyltransferase; pac from Streptomyces; confers resistance to puromycin
   3930..4047    +  misc_feature   cPPT/CTS: central polypurine tract and central termination sequence of HIV-1
   4164..4467    +  enhancer       CMV enhancer: human cytomegalovirus immediate early enhancer
   4468..4671    +  promoter       CMV promoter: human cytomegalovirus (CMV) immediate early promoter
   4694..4718    +  protein_bind   attB1: mutant version of attB; recombination site for the Gateway® BP reaction BP Clonase™
   4748..4768    +  CDS            FLAG (fragment): FLAG® epitope tag, followed by an enterokinase cleavage site
   4787..5782    +  CDS            NEIL2: NEIL2_HUMAN - Experimental evidence at protein level: Swiss-Prot protein existence level 1. Involved in base excision repair of DNA damaged by oxidation or by mutagenic agents. Has DNA glycosylase activity towards 5- hydroxyuracil and other oxidized derivatives of cytosine with a preference for mismatched double-stranded DNA (DNA bubbles). Has low or no DNA glycosylase activity towards thymine glycol, 2-hydroxyadenine, hypoxanthine and 8-oxoguanine. Has AP (apurinic/apyrimidinic) lyase activity and introduces nicks in the DNA strand. Cleaves the DNA backbone by beta-delta elimination to genera
   5822..5842    +  CDS            SV40 NLS: nuclear localization signal of SV40 (simian virus 40) large T antigen
   5846..5866    +  CDS            SV40 NLS: nuclear localization signal of SV40 (simian virus 40) large T antigen
   5870..5890    +  CDS            SV40 NLS: nuclear localization signal of SV40 (simian virus 40) large T antigen
   6008..7054    +  CDS            PUM1 (fragment): PUM1_HUMAN - Also known as KIAA0099 From Homo sapiens (Human).
   7163..9322    +  CDS            TET1 (fragment): TET1_HUMAN - Also known as CXXC6, KIAA1676, LCX. Experimental evidence at protein level: Swiss-Prot protein existence level 1. Dioxygenase that catalyzes the conversion of the modified genomic base 5-methylcytosine (5mC) into 5-hydroxymethylcytosine (5hmC) and plays a key role in active DNA demethylation. Also mediates subsequent conversion of 5hmC into 5-formylcytosine (5fC), and conversion of 5fC to 5-carboxylcytosine (5caC). Conversion of 5mC into 5hmC, 5fC and 5caC probably constitutes the first step in cytosine demethylation. Methylation at the C5 position of cytosine bases is an epigenet
   9347..9371    -  protein_bind   attB2: mutant version of attB; recombination site for the Gateway® BP reaction BP Clonase™
   9373..9414    +  CDS            V5 tag: epitope tag from simian virus 5
   9456..10044   +  misc_feature   WPRE: woodchuck hepatitis virus posttranscriptional regulatory element
  10095..10114   +  misc_feature   cPPT/CTS (fragment): central polypurine tract and central termination sequence of HIV-1
  10116..10349   +  LTR            3' LTR (ΔU3): self-inactivating 3' long terminal repeat (LTR) from HIV-1
  10427..10548   +  polyA_signal   SV40 poly(A) signal: SV40 polyadenylation signal
  10588..10723   +  rep_origin     SV40 ori: SV40 origin of replication
  10744..10762   -  promoter       T7 promoter: promoter for bacteriophage T7 RNA polymerase
  10770..10925   +  CDS            lacZα (fragment): LacZα fragment of β-galactosidase; lacZ fragment
  10930..11358   +  rep_origin     f1 ori (sequence partly withheld): f1 bacteriophage origin of replication; arrow indicates direction of (+) strand synthesis
  11411..11515   +  promoter       AmpR promoter: bla
  11516..12376   +  CDS            AmpR: β-lactamase; bla; confers resistance to ampicillin, carbenicillin, and related antibiotics
>Addgene plasmid #134877 | pAT1060_CMV/CAG_Flag-hNEIL2 (R310Q)-PUFa-hTET1(CD) | addgene full sequence | sequence record 272128 | Addgene NGS Result
TTGAGATCCTTTTTTTCTGCGCGTAATCTGCTGCTTGCAAACAAAAAAACCACCGCTACCAGCGGTGGTT
TGTTTGCCGGATCAAGAGCTACCAACTCTTTTTCCGAAGGTAACTGGCTTCAGCAGAGCGCAGATACCAA
ATACTGTTCTTCTAGTGTAGCCGTAGTTAGGCCACCACTTCAAGAACTCTGTAGCACCGCCTACATACCT
CGCTCTGCTAATCCTGTTACCAGTGGCTGCTGCCAGTGGCGATAAGTCGTGTCTTACCGGGTTGGACTCA
AGACGATAGTTACCGGATAAGGCGCAGCGGTCGGGCTGAACGGGGGGTTCGTGCACACAGCCCAGCTTGG
AGCGAACGACCTACACCGAACTGAGATACCTACAGCGTGAGCTATGAGAAAGCGCCACGCTTCCCGAAGG
GAGAAAGGCGGACAGGTATCCGGTAAGCGGCAGGGTCGGAACAGGAGAGCGCACGAGGGAGCTTCCAGGG
GGAAACGCCTGGTATCTTTATAGTCCTGTCGGGTTTCGCCACCTCTGACTTGAGCGTCGATTTTTGTGAT
GCTCGTCAGGGGGGCGGAGCCTATGGAAAAACGCCAGCAACGCGGCCTTTTTACGGTTCCTGGCCTTTTG
CTGGCCTTTTGCTCACATGTTCTTTCCTGCGTTATCCCCTGATTCTGTGGATAACCGTATTACCGCCTTT
GAGTGAGCTGATACCGCTCGCCGCAGCCGAACGACCGAGCGCAGCGAGTCAGTGAGCGAGGAAGCGGAAG
AGCGCCCAATACGCAAACCGCCTCTCCCCGCGCGTTGGCCGATTCATTAATGCAGCTGGCACGACAGGTT
TCCCGACTGGAAAGCGGGCAGTGAGCGCAACGCAATTAATGTGAGTTAGCTCACTCATTAGGCACCCCAG
GCTTTACACTTTATGCTTCCGGCTCGTATGTTGTGTGGAATTGTGAGCGGATAACAATTTCACACAGGAA
ACAGCTATGACCATGATTACGCCAAGCGCGCAATTAACCCTCACTAAAGGGAACAAAAGCTGGAGCTGCA
AGCTTAATGTAGTCTTATGCAATACTCTTGTAGTCTTGCAACATGGTAACGATGAGTTAGCAACATGCCT
TACAAGGAGAGAAAAAGCACCGTGCATGCCGATTGGTGGAAGTAAGGTGGTACGATCGTGCCTTATTAGG
AAGGCAACAGACGGGTCTGACATGGATTGGACGAACCACTGAATTGCCGCATTGCAGAGATATTGTATTT
AAGTGCCTAGCTCGATACATAAACGGGTCTCTCTGGTTAGACCAGATCTGAGCCTGGGAGCTCTCTGGCT
AACTAGGGAACCCACTGCTTAAGCCTCAATAAAGCTTGCCTTGAGTGCTTCAAGTAGTGTGTGCCCGTCT
GTTGTGTGACTCTGGTAACTAGAGATCCCTCAGACCCTTTTAGTCAGTGTGGAAAATCTCTAGCAGTGGC
GCCCGAACAGGGACTTGAAAGCGAAAGGGAAACCAGAGGAGCTCTCTCGACGCAGGACTCGGCTTGCTGA
AGCGCGCACGGCAAGAGGCGAGGGGCGGCGACTGGTGAGTACGCCAAAAATTTTGACTAGCGGAGGCTAG
AAGGAGAGAGATGGGTGCGAGAGCGTCAGTATTAAGCGGGGGAGAATTAGATCGCGATGGGAAAAAATTC
GGTTAAGGCCAGGGGGAAAGAAAAAATATAAATTAAAACATATAGTATGGGCAAGCAGGGAGCTAGAACG
ATTCGCAGTTAATCCTGGCCTGTTAGAAACATCAGAAGGCTGTAGACAAATACTGGGACAGCTACAACCA
TCCCTTCAGACAGGATCAGAAGAACTTAGATCATTATATAATACAGTAGCAACCCTCTATTGTGTGCATC
AAAGGATAGAGATAAAAGACACCAAGGAAGCTTTAGACAAGATAGAGGAAGAGCAAAACAAAAGTAAGAC
CACCGCACAGCAAGCGGCCGCTGATCTTCAGACCTGGAGGAGGAGATATGAGGGACAATTGGAGAAGTGA
ATTATATAAATATAAAGTAGTAAAAATTGAACCATTAGGAGTAGCACCCACCAAGGCAAAGAGAAGAGTG
GTGCAGAGAGAAAAAAGAGCAGTGGGAATAGGAGCTTTGTTCCTTGGGTTCTTGGGAGCAGCAGGAAGCA
CTATGGGCGCAGCGTCAATGACGCTGACGGTACAGGCCAGACAATTATTGTCTGGTATAGTGCAGCAGCA
GAACAATTTGCTGAGGGCTATTGAGGCGCAACAGCATCTGTTGCAACTCACAGTCTGGGGCATCAAGCAG
CTCCAGGCAAGAATCCTGGCTGTGGAAAGATACCTAAAGGATCAACAGCTCCTGGGGATTTGGGGTTGCT
CTGGAAAACTCATTTGCACCACTGCTGTGCCTTGGAATGCTAGTTGGAGTAATAAATCTCTGGAACAGAT
TTGGAATCACACGACCTGGATGGAGTGGGACAGAGAAATTAACAATTACACAAGCTTAATACACTCCTTA
ATTGAAGAATCGCAAAACCAGCAAGAAAAGAATGAACAAGAATTATTGGAATTAGATAAATGGGCAAGTT
TGTGGAATTGGTTTAACATAACAAATTGGCTGTGGTATATAAAATTATTCATAATGATAGTAGGAGGCTT
GGTAGGTTTAAGAATAGTTTTTGCTGTACTTTCTATAGTGAATAGAGTTAGGCAGGGATATTCACCATTA
TCGTTTCAGACCCACCTCCCAACCCCGAGGGGACCCTTGCGCCTTTTCCAAGGCAGCCCTGGGTTTGCGC
AGGGACGCGGCTGCTCTGGGCGTGGTTCCGGGAAACGCAGCGGCGCCGACCCTGGGTCTCGCACATTCTT
CACGTCCGTTCGCAGCGTCACCCGGATCTTCGCCGCTACCCTTGTGGGCCCCCCGGCGACGCTTCCTGCT
CCGCCCCTAAGTCGGGAAGGTTCCTTGCGGTTCGCGGCGTGCCGGACGTGACAAACGGAAGCCGCACGTC
TCACTAGTACCCTCGCAGACGGACAGCGCCAGGGAGCAATGGCAGCGCGCCGACCGCGATGGGCTGTGGC
CAATAGCGGCTGCTCAGCAGGGCGCGCCGAGAGCAGCGGCCGGGAAGGGGCGGTGCGGGAGGCGGGGTGT
GGGGCGGTAGTGTGGGCCCTGTTCCTGCCCGCGCGGTGTTCCGCATTCTGCAAGCCTCCGGAGCGCACGT
CGGCAGTCGGCTCCCTCGTTGACCGAATCACCGACCTCTCTCCCCAGGGGGTACCACCGGAGCTTACCAT
GACCGAGTACAAGCCCACGGTGCGCCTCGCCACCCGCGACGACGTCCCCAGGGCCGTACGCACCCTCGCC
GCCGCGTTCGCCGACTACCCCGCCACGCGCCACACCGTCGATCCGGACCGCCACATCGAGCGGGTCACCG
AGCTGCAAGAACTCTTCCTCACGCGCGTCGGGCTCGACATCGGCAAGGTGTGGGTCGCGGACGACGGCGC
CGCCGTGGCGGTCTGGACCACGCCGGAGAGCGTCGAAGCGGGGGCGGTGTTCGCCGAGATCGGCCCGCGC
ATGGCCGAGTTGAGCGGTTCCCGGCTGGCCGCGCAGCAACAGATGGAAGGCCTCCTGGCGCCGCACCGGC
CCAAGGAGCCCGCGTGGTTCCTGGCCACCGTCGGCGTCTCGCCCGACCACCAGGGCAAGGGTCTGGGCAG
CGCCGTCGTGCTCCCCGGAGTGGAGGCGGCCGAGCGCGCCGGGGTGCCCGCCTTCCTGGAGACCTCCGCG
CCCCGCAACCTCCCCTTCTACGAGCGGCTCGGCTTCACCGTCACCGCCGACGTCGAGGTGCCCGAAGGAC
CGCGCACCTGGTGCATGACCCGCAAGCCCGGTGCCTGAGAATTCTAGATCTTGAGACAAATGGCAGTATT
CATCCACAATTTTAAAAGAAAAGGGGGGATTGGGGGGTACAGTGCAGGGGAAAGAATAGTAGACATAATA
GCAACAGACATACAAACTAAAGAATTACAAAAACAAATTACAAAAATTCAAAATTTTCGGGTTTATTACA
GGGACAGCAGAGATCCACTTTGGCGCCGGCTCGAGGGGGCCCGGGGTTATTAATAGTAATCAATTACGGG
GTCATTAGTTCATAGCCCATATATGGAGTTCCGCGTTACATAACTTACGGTAAATGGCCCGCCTGGCTGA
CCGCCCAACGACCCCCGCCCATTGACGTCAATAATGACGTATGTTCCCATAGTAACGCCAATAGGGACTT
TCCATTGACGTCAATGGGTGGAGTATTTACGGTAAACTGCCCACTTGGCAGTACATCAAGTGTATCATAT
GCCAAGTACGCCCCCTATTGACGTCAATGACGGTAAATGGCCCGCCTGGCATTATGCCCAGTACATGACC
TTATGGGACTTTCCTACTTGGCAGTACATCTACGTATTAGTCATCGCTATTACCATGGTGATGCGGTTTT
GGCAGTACATCAATGGGCGTGGATAGCGGTTTGACTCACGGGGATTTCCAAGTCTCCACCCCATTGACGT
CAATGGGAGTTTGTTTTGGCACCAAAATCAACGGGACTTTCCAAAATGTCGTAACAACTCCGCCCCATTG
ACGCAAATGGGCGGTAGGCGTGTACGGTGGGAGGTCTATATAAGCAGAGCTCTCTGGCTAACTGTCGGGA
TCAACAAGTTTGTACAAAAAAGCAGGCTCCGAATTCACCGGTGCCGCCACCATGGACTACAAGGACGACG
ATGACAAGCCCAAGAAAAAGCGCAAGTTGCCAGAAGGGCCGTTGGTGAGGAAATTTCACCATTTGGTCTC
CCCCTTTGTGGGTCAGCAGGTGGTCAAGACAGGGGGCAGCAGTAAGAAGCTACAGCCCGCCAGCCTGCAG
TCTCTGTGGCTCCAGGACACCCAGGTCCATGGAAAGAAATTATTCCTTAGATTTGATCTAGATGAAGAAA
TGGGGCCCCCTGGCAGCAGCCCAACACCAGAGCCTCCACAAAAAGAAGTGCAGAAGGAAGGGGCTGCGGA
CCCAAAGCAGGTCGGGGAGCCCAGCGGGCAGAAGACCCTTGATGGATCCTCACGGTCTGCAGAGCTCGTC
CCCCAGGGCGAGGATGATTCTGAGTATTTGGAGAGAGACGCCCCTGCAGGAGATGCTGGGAGGTGGCTGC
GTGTCAGCTTTGGTTTGTTTGGCAGCGTTTGGGTGAACGATTTCTCCAGAGCCAAGAAAGCCAACAAGAG
GGGGGACTGGAGGGACCCTTCCCCGAGGTTGGTCCTGCACTTTGGTGGTGGTGGCTTCCTGGCATTTTAT
AATTGTCAGTTGTCTTGGAGCTCTTCCCCAGTGGTCACACCCACCTGTGACATCCTGTCTGAGAAGTTCC
ATCGAGGACAAGCCTTAGAAGCTCTAGGCCAGGCTCAGCCTGTCTGCTATACACTGCTGGACCAGAGATA
CTTCTCAGGGCTAGGGAACATCATTAAGAATGAAGCCTTGTACAGAGCTGGGATCCATCCCCTTTCTCTC
GGTTCAGTCCTGAGTGCCTCGCGTCGGGAGGTCCTGGTGGATCACGTGGTGGAGTTCAGTACAGCCTGGC
TGCAGGGCAAGTTCCAAGGCAGACCGCAGCACACACAGGTCTACCAGAAAGAACAGTGCCCTGCTGGCCA
CCAGGTCATGAAGGAGGCGTTTGGGCCCGAAGATGGGTTACAGCAGCTCACCTGGTGGTGCCCGCAGTGC
CAGCCCCAGTTGTCAGAGGAGCCAGAGCAGTGCCAGTTCTCCGGTGCCGCCACCATGATCGATGGCGGAG
GCGGATCTGATCCAAAAAAGAAGAGAAAGGTAGATCCAAAAAAGAAGAGAAAGGTAGATCCAAAAAAGAA
GAGAAAGGTAGGATCTACCGGATCTAGAAACGATGGTGGTGGTGGAAGCGGGGGTGGGGGCAGCGGTGGA
GGGGGAAGCGGGCGCGCCGGGATCCTCCCCCCCAAGAAAAAGAGGAAGGTATCTAGAGGCCGCAGCCGCC
TTTTGGAAGATTTTCGAAACAACCGGTACCCCAATTTACAACTGCGGGAGATTGCTGGACATATAATGGA
ATTTTCCCAAGACCAGCATGGGTCCAGATTCATTCAGCTGAAACTGGAGCGTGCCACACCAGCTGAGCGC
CAGCTTGTCTTCAATGAAATCCTCCAGGCTGCCTACCAACTCATGGTGGATGTGTTTGGTAATTACGTCA
TTCAGAAGTTCTTTGAATTTGGCAGTCTTGAACAGAAGCTGGCTTTGGCAGAACGGATTCGAGGCCACGT
CCTGTCATTGGCACTACAGATGTATGGCAGCCGTGTTATCGAGAAAGCTCTTGAGTTTATTCCTTCAGAC
CAGCAGAATGAGATGGTTCGGGAACTAGATGGCCATGTCTTGAAGTGTGTGAAAGATCAGAATGGCAATC
ACGTGGTTCAGAAATGCATTGAATGTGTACAGCCCCAGTCTTTGCAATTTATCATCGACGCGTTTAAGGG
ACAGGTATTTGCCTTATCCACACATCCTTATGGCTGCCGAGTGATTCAGAGAATCCTGGAGCACTGTCTC
CCTGACCAGACACTCCCTATTTTAGAGGAGCTTCACCAGCACACAGAGCAGCTGGTACAGGATCAATATG
GAAATTATGTAATCCAACATGTACTGGAGCACGGTCGTCCTGAGGATAAAAGCAAAATTGTAGCAGAAAT
CCGAGGCAATGTACTTGTATTGAGTCAGCACAAATTTGCAAGCAATGTTGTGGAGAAGTGTGTTACTCAC
GCCTCACGTACGGAGCGCGCTGTGCTCATCGACGAGGTGTGCACCATGAACGACGGTCCCCACAGTGCCT
TATACACCATGATGAAGGACCAGTATGCCAACTACGTGGTCCAGAAGATGATTGACGTGGCGGAGCCAGG
CCAGCGGAAGATCGTCATGCATAAGATCCGGCCCCACATCGCAACTCTTCGTAAGTACACCTATGGCAAG
CACATTCTGGCCAAGCTGGAGAAGTACTACATGAAGAACGGTGTTGACTTAGGGGACCCAAAGAAGAAGC
GCAAAGTGGATCCTAAAAAGAAAAGAAAGGTAGGCGGCCGCGGGGGAGGCGGTTCCGGTGGCGGCGGAAG
CGGAGGTGGAGGATCAGGGCCGGCCGAACTGCCCACCTGCAGCTGTCTTGATCGAGTTATACAAAAAGAC
AAAGGCCCATATTATACACACCTTGGGGCAGGACCAAGTGTTGCTGCTGTCAGGGAAATCATGGAGAATA
GGTATGGTCAAAAAGGAAACGCAATAAGGATAGAAATAGTAGTGTACACCGGTAAAGAAGGGAAAAGCTC
TCATGGGTGTCCAATTGCTAAGTGGGTTTTAAGAAGAAGCAGTGATGAAGAAAAAGTTCTTTGTTTGGTC
CGGCAGCGTACAGGCCACCACTGTCCAACTGCTGTGATGGTGGTGCTCATCATGGTGTGGGATGGCATCC
CTCTTCCAATGGCCGACCGGCTATACACAGAGCTCACAGAGAATCTAAAGTCATACAATGGGCACCCTAC
CGACAGAAGATGCACCCTCAATGAAAATCGTACCTGTACATGTCAAGGAATTGATCCAGAGACTTGTGGA
GCTTCATTCTCTTTTGGCTGTTCATGGAGTATGTACTTTAATGGCTGTAAGTTTGGTAGAAGCCCAAGCC
CCAGAAGATTTAGAATTGATCCAAGCTCTCCCTTACATGAAAAAAACCTTGAAGATAACTTACAGAGTTT
GGCTACACGATTAGCTCCAATTTATAAGCAGTATGCTCCAGTAGCTTACCAAAATCAGGTGGAATATGAA
AATGTTGCCCGAGAATGTCGGCTTGGCAGCAAGGAAGGTCGTCCCTTCTCTGGGGTCACTGCTTGCCTGG
ACTTCTGTGCTCATCCCCACAGGGACATTCACAACATGAATAATGGAAGCACTGTGGTTTGTACCTTAAC
TCGAGAAGATAACCGCTCTTTGGGTGTTATTCCTCAAGATGAGCAGCTCCATGTGCTACCTCTTTATAAG
CTTTCAGACACAGATGAGTTTGGCTCCAAGGAAGGAATGGAAGCCAAGATCAAATCTGGGGCCATCGAGG
TCCTGGCACCCCGCCGCAAAAAAAGAACGTGTTTCACTCAGCCTGTTCCCCGTTCTGGAAAGAAGAGGGC
TGCGATGATGACAGAGGTTCTTGCACATAAGATAAGGGCAGTGGAAAAGAAACCTATTCCCCGAATCAAG
CGGAAGAATAACTCAACAACAACAAACAACAGTAAGCCTTCGTCACTGCCAACCTTAGGGAGTAACACTG
AGACCGTGCAACCTGAAGTAAAAAGTGAAACCGAACCCCATTTTATCTTAAAAAGTTCAGACAACACTAA
AACTTATTCGCTGATGCCATCCGCTCCTCACCCAGTGAAAGAGGCATCTCCAGGCTTCTCCTGGTCCCCG
AAGACTGCTTCAGCCACACCAGCTCCACTGAAGAATGACGCAACAGCCTCATGCGGGTTTTCAGAAAGAA
GCAGCACTCCCCACTGTACGATGCCTTCGGGAAGACTCAGTGGTGCCAATGCAGCTGCTGCTGATGGCCC
TGGCATTTCACAGCTTGGCGAAGTGGCTCCTCTCCCCACCCTGTCTGCTCCTGTGATGGAGCCCCTCATT
AATTCTGAGCCTTCCACTGGTGTGACTGAGCCGCTAACGCCTCATCAGCCAAACCACCAGCCCTCCTTCC
TCACCTCTCCTCAAGACCTTGCCTCTTCTCCAATGGAAGAAGATGAGCAGCATTCTGAAGCAGATGAGCC
TCCATCAGACGAACCCCTATCTGATGACCCCCTGTCACCTGCTGAGGAGAAATTGCCCCACATTGATGAG
TATTGGTCAGACAGTGAGCACATCTTTTTGGATGCAAATATTGGTGGGGTGGCCATCGCACCTGCTCACG
GCTCGGTTTTGATTGAGTGTGCCCGGCGAGAGCTGCACGCTACCACTCCTGTTGAGCACCCCAACCGTAA
TCATCCAACCCGCCTCTCCCTTGTCTTTTACCAGCACAAAAACCTAAATAAGCCCCAACATGGTTTTGAA
CTAAACAAGATTAAGTTTGAGGCTAAAGAAGCTAAGAATAAGAAAATGAAGGCCTCAGAGCAAAAAGACC
AGGCAGCTAATGAAGGTCCAGAACAGTCCTCTGAAGTAAATGAATTGAACCAAATTCCTTCTCATAAAGC
ATTAACATTAACCCATGACAATGTTGTCACCGTGTCCCCTTATGCTCTCACACACGTTGCGGGGCCCTAT
AACCATTGGGTCATCGATTGATTAATTAAGAATTCGACCCAGCTTTCTTGTACAAAGTGGTTGGTAAGCC
TATCCCTAACCCTCTCCTCGGTCTCGATTCTACGTAGTAATGAGCTAGCGCTAACCGGTGGCGCGTTAAG
TCGACAATCAACCTCTGGATTACAAAATTTGTGAAAGATTGACTGGTATTCTTAACTATGTTGCTCCTTT
TACGCTATGTGGATACGCTGCTTTAATGCCTTTGTATCATGCTATTGCTTCCCGTATGGCTTTCATTTTC
TCCTCCTTGTATAAATCCTGGTTGCTGTCTCTTTATGAGGAGTTGTGGCCCGTTGTCAGGCAACGTGGCG
TGGTGTGCACTGTGTTTGCTGACGCAACCCCCACTGGTTGGGGCATTGCCACCACCTGTCAGCTCCTTTC
CGGGACTTTCGCTTTCCCCCTCCCTATTGCCACGGCGGAACTCATCGCCGCCTGCCTTGCCCGCTGCTGG
ACAGGGGCTCGGCTGTTGGGCACTGACAATTCCGTGGTGTTGTCGGGGAAATCATCGTCCTTTCCTTGGC
TGCTCGCCTGTGTTGCCACCTGGATTCTGCGCGGGACGTCCTTCTGCTACGTCCCTTCGGCCCTCAATCC
AGCGGACCTTCCTTCCCGCGGCCTGCTGCCGGCTCTGCGGCCTCTTCCGCGTCTTCGCCTTCGCCCTCAG
ACGAGTCGGATCTCCCTTTGGGCCGCCTCCCCGCGTCGACTTTAAGACCAATGACTTACAAGGCAGCTGT
AGATCTTAGCCACTTTTTAAAAGAAAAGGGGGGACTGGAAGGGCTAATTCACTCCCAACGAAGACAAGAT
CTGCTTTTTGCTTGTACTGGGTCTCTCTGGTTAGACCAGATCTGAGCCTGGGAGCTCTCTGGCTAACTAG
GGAACCCACTGCTTAAGCCTCAATAAAGCTTGCCTTGAGTGCTTCAAGTAGTGTGTGCCCGTCTGTTGTG
TGACTCTGGTAACTAGAGATCCCTCAGACCCTTTTAGTCAGTGTGGAAAATCTCTAGCAGTACGTATAGT
AGTTCATGTCATCTTATTATTCAGTATTTATAACTTGCAAAGAAATGAATATCAGAGAGTGAGAGGAACT
TGTTTATTGCAGCTTATAATGGTTACAAATAAAGCAATAGCATCACAAATTTCACAAATAAAGCATTTTT
TTCACTGCATTCTAGTTGTGGTTTGTCCAAACTCATCAATGTATCTTATCATGTCTGGCTCTAGCTATCC
CGCCCCTAACTCCGCCCATCCCGCCCCTAACTCCGCCCAGTTCCGCCCATTCTCCGCCCCATGGCTGACT
AATTTTTTTTATTTATGCAGAGGCCGAGGCCGCCTCGGCCTCTGAGCTATTCCAGAAGTAGTGAGGAGGC
TTTTTTGGAGGCCTAGGGACGTACCCAATTCGCCCTATAGTGAGTCGTATTACGCGCGCTCACTGGCCGT
CGTTTTACAACGTCGTGACTGGGAAAACCCTGGCGTTACCCAACTTAATCGCCTTGCAGCACATCCCCCT
TTCGCCAGCTGGCGTAATAGCGAAGAGGCCCGCACCGATCGCCCTTCCCAACAGTTGCGCAGCCTGAATG
GCGAATGGG
[124 nt withheld, positions 10930-11053]
C
[91 nt withheld, positions 11055-11145]
A
[49 nt withheld, positions 11147-11195]
CCTTTGACGTTGGAGTCCACGTTCTTT
[37 nt withheld, positions 11223-11259]
ACCCTATCTCGGTCTATTCTTTTGATTTATAAGGGATTTTGCCGATTTCGGCCTATTGGTTAAAAAATGA
GCTGATTTAACAAAAATTTAACGCGAATTTTAACAAAATATTAACGCTTACAATTTAGGTGGCACTTTTC
GGGGAAATGTGCGCGGAACCCCTATTTGTTTATTTTTCTAAATACATTCAAATATGTATCCGCTCATGAG
ACAATAACCCTGATAAATGCTTCAATAATATTGAAAAAGGAAGAGTATGAGTATTCAACATTTCCGTGTC
GCCCTTATTCCCTTTTTTGCGGCATTTTGCCTTCCTGTTTTTGCTCACCCAGAAACGCTGGTGAAAGTAA
AAGATGCTGAAGATCAGTTGGGTGCACGAGTGGGTTACATCGAACTGGATCTCAACAGCGGTAAGATCCT
TGAGAGTTTTCGCCCCGAAGAACGTTTTCCAATGATGAGCACTTTTAAAGTTCTGCTATGTGGCGCGGTA
TTATCCCGTATTGACGCCGGGCAAGAGCAACTCGGTCGCCGCATACACTATTCTCAGAATGACTTGGTTG
AGTACTCACCAGTCACAGAAAAGCATCTTACGGATGGCATGACAGTAAGAGAATTATGCAGTGCTGCCAT
AACCATGAGTGATAACACTGCGGCCAACTTACTTCTGACAACGATCGGAGGACCGAAGGAGCTAACCGCT
TTTTTGCACAACATGGGGGATCATGTAACTCGCCTTGATCGTTGGGAACCGGAGCTGAATGAAGCCATAC
CAAACGACGAGCGTGACACCACGATGCCTGTAGCAATGGCAACAACGTTGCGCAAACTATTAACTGGCGA
ACTACTTACTCTAGCTTCCCGGCAACAATTAATAGACTGGATGGAGGCGGATAAAGTTGCAGGACCACTT
CTGCGCTCGGCCCTTCCGGCTGGCTGGTTTATTGCTGATAAATCTGGAGCCGGTGAGCGTGGGTCTCGCG
GTATCATTGCAGCACTGGGGCCAGATGGTAAGCCCTCCCGTATCGTAGTTATCTACACGACGGGGAGTCA
GGCAACTATGGATGAACGAAATAGACAGATCGCTGAGATAGGTGCCTCACTGATTAAGCATTGGTAACTG
TCAGACCAAGTTTACTCATATATACTTTAGATTGATTTAAAACTTCATTTTTAATTTAAAAGGATCTAGG
TGAAGATCCTTTTTGATAATCTCATGACCAAAATCCCTTAACGTGAGTTTTCGTTCCACTGAGCGTCAGA
CCCCGTAGAAAAGATCAAAGGATCTTC
